Addgene plasmid #80959: pCRISPaint-HA-PuroR
Purpose: CRISPaint gene tagging
Depositing lab: Veit Hornung. Depositing organization: Universitaetsklinikum Bonn. Publication: CRISPaint allows modular base-specific gene tagging using a ligase-4-dependent mechanism. Schmid-Burgk JL, Honing K, Ebert TS, Hornung V. Nat Commun. 2016 Jul 28;7:12338. doi: 10.1038/ncomms12338. PubMed 27465542.
Backbone
  Vector backbone: pCRISPaint
  Backbone manufacturer: Veit Hornung group
  Vector type: gene tagging
Growth in bacteria
  Bacterial resistance: Ampicillin, 100 μg/mL
  Growth temperature: 30°C
  Growth strain: DH10B
  Copy number: High Copy
Gene/Insert
  Gene/Insert name: HA tag
  Species: Synthetic
  Promoter: none
  Cloning method: Restriction Enzyme; 5′ cloning site unknown (unknown if destroyed); 3′ cloning site unknown (unknown if destroyed)
  Sequencing primers: 5′ CGATAGTACTAACATACGCTCTCCA; 3′ CACTGCATTCTAGTTGTGGTTTGTC
Terms and licenses: Academic/Nonprofit Terms; Industry Terms: Not Available to Industry
How to cite: pCRISPaint-HA-PuroR was a gift from Veit Hornung (Addgene plasmid # 80959 ; http://n2t.net/addgene:80959 ; RRID:Addgene_80959)
