[The description below was written by a language model from this plasmid's Addgene catalogue record and the feature table of its GenBank file.]
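Description:
pCRISPaint-HA-PuroR is a small (about 3.2 kb) circular donor plasmid from the CRISPaint gene-tagging system, built on the pCRISPaint backbone and intended to supply a tag cassette for insertion into endogenous genes of mammalian cells. It is propagated in E. coli as a high-copy plasmid through a ColE1/pUC-type origin and selected with ampicillin via the beta-lactamase (AmpR) gene. It carries no mammalian origin, and the record states that the insert has no promoter.

The payload is a promoterless cassette beginning with an HA epitope tag followed closely by a T2A peptide and ending in an SV40 polyadenylation signal. The interval between T2A and the poly(A) signal is not annotated in the feature table. The plasmid name implies that this gap holds a puromycin resistance coding sequence, but the table itself does not confirm it. Upstream of the cassette sit a synthetic poly(A) signal and the RNA polymerase II pause site from the human alpha-2 globin gene, elements commonly used to block read-through transcription from the backbone, so the cassette should remain silent unless captured by an active gene.

According to the associated publication title, CRISPaint achieves modular, base-specific tagging through a ligase-4-dependent (non-homologous end joining) mechanism rather than homology-directed repair, which is consistent with the absence of annotated homology arms. When the cassette integrates in frame at the 3′ end of a target coding sequence, the endogenous promoter would drive an HA-tagged fusion protein. Ribosomal skipping at T2A would release the downstream selection marker as a separate polypeptide, allowing enrichment of correctly tagged, expressing cells.
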