LOCUS       Exported 3223 bp ds-DNA circular SYN 12-MAY-2021
DEFINITION  CRISPaint gene tagging.
ACCESSION   .
VERSION     .
KEYWORDS    pCRISPaint-HA-PuroR
SOURCE      synthetic DNA construct
  ORGANISM  synthetic DNA construct
REFERENCE   1 (bases 1 to 3223)
  AUTHORS   Schmid-Burgk JL, Honing K, Ebert TS, Hornung V
  TITLE     CRISPaint allows modular base-specific gene tagging using a
            ligase-4-dependent mechanism.
  JOURNAL   Nat Commun. 2016 Jul 28;7:12338. doi: 10.1038/ncomms12338.
  PUBMED    27465542
REFERENCE   2 (bases 1 to 3223)
  AUTHORS   .
  TITLE     Direct Submission
  JOURNAL   Exported May 12, 2021 from SnapGene Server 1.1.58
            http://www.snapgene.com
FEATURES             Location/Qualifiers
     source          1..3223
                     /organism="synthetic DNA construct"
                     /mol_type="other DNA"
     polyA_signal    1..49
                     /note="synthetic polyadenylation signal"
     misc_feature    63..154
                     /label=pause site
                     /note="RNA polymerase II transcriptional pause signal from
                     the human alpha-2 globin gene"
     primer_bind     103..122
                     /label=RVprimer3
                     /note="pGL3 vector, forward primer"
     CDS             218..244
                     /codon_start=1
                     /product="HA (human influenza hemagglutinin) epitope tag"
                     /label=HA
                     /translation="YPYDVPDYA"
     CDS             254..307
                     /codon_start=1
                     /product="2A peptide from Thosea asigna virus capsid
                     protein"
                     /label=T2A
                     /note="Eukaryotic ribosomes fail to insert a peptide bond
                     between the Gly and Pro residues, yielding separate
                     polypeptides."
                     /translation="EGRGSLLTCGDVEENPGP"
     polyA_signal    931..1052
                     /label=SV40 poly(A) signal
                     /note="SV40 polyadenylation signal"
     primer_bind     complement(942..961)
                     /label=EBV-rev
                     /note="SV40 polyA terminator, reverse primer"
     primer_bind     996..1015
                     /label=SV40pA-R
                     /note="SV40 polyA, reverse primer"
     primer_bind     complement(1300..1317)
                     /label=L4440
                     /note="L4440 vector, forward primer"
     rep_origin      complement(1471..2059)
                     /direction=LEFT
                     /label=ori
                     /note="high-copy-number ColE1/pMB1/pBR322/pUC origin of
                     replication"
     primer_bind     complement(1551..1570)
                     /label=pBR322ori-F
                     /note="pBR322 origin, forward primer"
     CDS             complement(2259..3119)
                     /codon_start=1
                     /product="beta-lactamase"
                     /label=AmpR
                     /note="confers resistance to ampicillin, carbenicillin, and
                     related antibiotics"
                     /translation="MSIQHFRVALIPFFAAFCLPVFAHPETLVKVKDAEDQLGARVGYI
                     ELDLNSGKILESFRPEERFPMMSTFKVLLCGAVLSRIDAGQEQLGRRIHYSQNDLVEYS
                     PVTEKHLTDGMTVRELCSAAITMSDNTAANLLLTTIGGPKELTAFLHNMGDHVTRLDRW
                     EPELNEAIPNDERDTTMPVAMATTLRKLLTGELLTLASRQQLIDWMEADKVAGPLLRSA
                     LPAGWFIADKSGAGERGSRGIIAALGPDGKPSRIVVIYTTGSQATMDERNRQIAEIGAS
                     LIKHW"
ORIGIN
        1 aataaaatat ctttattttc attacatctg tgtgttggtt ttttgtgtga atcgatagta
       61 ctaacatacg ctctccatca aaacaaaacg aaacaaaaca aactagcaaa ataggctgtc
      121 cccagtgcaa gtgcaggtgc cagaacattt ctcttaatga tagctagcgg gccagtaccc
      181 aaaaagcggg gggtctggtg gcagtggagg gggatcctac ccctacgacg tgcccgacta
      241 cgcctccgga ggagagggca gaggaagtct gctaacatgc ggtgacgtcg aggagaatcc
      301 tggcccaatg actgaataca agcctactgt caggttggct acaagagacg acgttcctag
      361 agccgtgaga actctggctg cagccttcgc cgactacccc gccacgagac acaccgttga
      421 cccagatcgg catattgaga gagtgactga actgcaggag ctgtttctta caagagttgg
      481 cctcgacata ggcaaggtgt gggtggcgga cgacggcgcc gccgtggccg tctggaccac
      541 tcccgaatca gttgaggctg gcgccgtatt cgctgagatc ggcccgagaa tggctgagct
      601 cagcgggagt aggctcgcgg cacagcagca aatggaggga ctgctggcac cacacaggcc
      661 caaagaaccc gcctggttcc tggcaaccgt cggtgtatct cccgatcatc aggggaaagg
      721 tctgggctct gccgtagtgc tccctggcgt ggaggcagct gagagagcag gagtacctgc
      781 cttcttggag acctccgctc caaggaatct tcccttctat gaacggttgg gcttcaccgt
      841 gacagccgac gtggaagtcc ccgaaggccc ccgcacttgg tgcatgacga ggaagcctgg
      901 agcgtgaggg cccgcttcga gcagacatga taagatacat tgatgagttt ggacaaacca
      961 caactagaat gcagtgaaaa aaatgcttta tttgtgaaat ttgtgatgct attgctttat
     1021 ttgtaaccat tataagctgc aataaacaag ttaacaacaa caattgcatt cattttatgt
     1081 ttcaggttca gggggaggtg tgggaggttt tttaaagcaa gtaaaacctc tacaaatgtg
     1141 gtaaaatcga taaagatccg tcgaccgatg cccttgagag ccttcaaccc agtcagctcc
     1201 ttccggtggg cgcggggcat gactatcgtc gccgcactta tgactgtctt ctttatcatg
     1261 caactcgtag gacaggtgcc ggcagcgctc ttccgcttcc tcgctcactg actcgctgcg
     1321 ctcggtcgtt cggctgcggc gagcggtatc agctcactca aaggcggtaa tacggttatc
     1381 cacagaatca ggggataacg caggaaagaa catgtgagca aaaggccagc aaaaggccag
     1441 gaaccgtaaa aaggccgcgt tgctggcgtt tttccatagg ctccgccccc ctgacgagca
     1501 tcacaaaaat cgacgctcaa gtcagaggtg gcgaaacccg acaggactat aaagatacca
     1561 ggcgtttccc cctggaagct ccctcgtgcg ctctcctgtt ccgaccctgc cgcttaccgg
     1621 atacctgtcc gcctttctcc cttcgggaag cgtggcgctt tctcatagct cacgctgtag
     1681 gtatctcagt tcggtgtagg tcgttcgctc caagctgggc tgtgtgcacg aaccccccgt
     1741 tcagcccgac cgctgcgcct tatccggtaa ctatcgtctt gagtccaacc cggtaagaca
     1801 cgacttatcg ccactggcag cagccactgg taacaggatt agcagagcga ggtatgtagg
     1861 cggtgctaca gagttcttga agtggtggcc taactacggc tacactagaa gaacagtatt
     1921 tggtatctgc gctctgctga agccagttac cttcggaaaa agagttggta gctcttgatc
     1981 cggcaaacaa accaccgctg gtagcggtgg tttttttgtt tgcaagcagc agattacgcg
     2041 cagaaaaaaa ggatctcaag aagatccttt gatcttttct acggggtctg acgctcagtg
     2101 gaacgaaaac tcacgttaag ggattttggt catgagatta tcaaaaagga tcttcaccta
     2161 gatcctttta aattaaaaat gaagttttaa atcaatctaa agtatatatg agtaaacttg
     2221 gtctgacagc ggccgcaaat gctaaaccac tgcagtggtt accagtgctt gatcagtgag
     2281 gcaccgatct cagcgatctg cctatttcgt tcgtccatag tggcctgact ccccgtcgtg
     2341 tagatcacta cgattcgtga gggcttacca tcaggcccca gcgcagcaat gatgccgcga
     2401 gagccgcgtt caccggcccc cgatttgtca gcaatgaacc agccagcagg gagggccgag
     2461 cgaagaagtg gtcctgctac tttgtccgcc tccatccagt ctatgagctg ctgtcgtgat
     2521 gctagagtaa gaagttcgcc agtgagtagt ttccgaagag ttgtggccat tgctactggc
     2581 atcgtggtat cacgctcgtc gttcggtatg gcttcgttca actctggttc ccagcggtca
     2641 agccgggtca catgatcacc catattatga agaaatgcag tcagctcctt agggcctccg
     2701 atcgttgtca gaagtaagtt ggccgcggtg ttgtcgctca tggtaatggc agcactacac
     2761 aattctctta ccgtcatgcc atccgtaaga tgcttttccg tgaccggcga gtactcaacc
     2821 aagtcgtttt gtgagtagtg tatacggcga ccaagctgct cttgcccggc gtctatacgg
     2881 gacaacaccg cgccacatag cagtactttg aaagtgctca tcatcgggaa tcgttcttcg
     2941 gggcggaaag actcaaggat cttgccgcta ttgagatcca gttcgatata gcccactctt
     3001 gcacccagtt gatcttcagc atcttttact ttcaccagcg tttcggggtg tgcaaaaaca
     3061 ggcaagcaaa atgccgcaaa gaagggaatg agtgcgacac gaaaatgttg gatgctcata
     3121 ctcgtccttt ttcaatatta ttgaagcatt tatcagggtt actagtacgt ctctcaagga
     3181 taagtaagta atattaaggt acgggaggta ttggacaggc cgc
//
