>Addgene plasmid #80959 | pCRISPaint-HA-PuroR | addgene partial sequence | sequence record 158331 | RVprimer3 5'-CTAGCAAAATAGGCTGTCCC-3'
TGATAGCTAGCGGGCCAGTACCCAAAAAGCGGGGGGTCTGGTGGCAGTGGAGGGGGATCCTACCCCTACG
ACGTGCCCGACTACGCCTCCGGAGGAGAGGGCAGAGGAAGTCTGCTAACATGCGGTGACGTCGAGGAGAA
TCCTGGCCCAATGACTGAATACAAGCCTACTGTCAGGTTGGCTACAAGAGACGACGTTCCTAGAGCCGTG
AGAACTCTGGCTGCAGCCTTCGCCGACTACCCCGCCACGAGACACACCGTTGACCCAGATCGGCATATTG
AGAGAGTGACTGAACTGCAGGAGCTGTTTCTTACAAGAGTTGGCCTCGACATAGGCAAGGTGTGGGTGGC
GGACGACGGCGCCGCCGTGGCCGTCTGGACCACTCCCGAATCAGTTGAGGCTGGCGCCGTATTCGCTGAG
ATCGGCCCGAGAATGGCTGAGCTCAGCGGGAGTAGGCTCGCGGCACAGCAGCAAATGGAGGGACTGCTGG
CACCACACAGGCCCAAAGAACCCGCCTGGTTCCTGGCAACCGTCGGTGTATCTCCCGATCATCAGGGGAA
AGGTCTGGGCTCTGCCGTAGTGCTCCCTGGCGTGGAGGCAGCTGAGAGAGCAGGAGTACCTGCCTTCTTG
GAGACCTCCGCTCCAAGGAATCTTCCCTTCTATGAACGGTTGGGCTTCACCGTGACAGCCGACGTGGAAG
TCCCCGAAGGCCCCCGCACTTGGTGCATGACGAGGAAGCCTGGAGCGTGAGGGCCCGCTTCGAGCAGACA
TGATAAGATACATTGATGAGTTTGGACAAACCACAACTAGAATGCAGTGAAAAAAATGCTTT
