>Addgene plasmid #80959 | pCRISPaint-HA-PuroR | addgene partial sequence | sequence record 158332 | EBV-rev 5'-GTGGTTTGTCCAAACTCATC-3'
CGGGCCCTCACGCTCCAGGCTTCCTCGTCATGCACCAAGTGCGGGGGCCTTCGGGGACTTCCACGTCGGC
TGTCACGGTGAAGCCCAACCGTTCATAGAAGGGAAGATTCCTTGGAGCGGAGGTCTCCAAGAAGGCAGGT
ACTCCTGCTCTCTCAGCTGCCTCCACGCCAGGGAGCACTACGGCAGAGCCCAGACCTTTCCCCTGATGAT
CGGGAGATACACCGACGGTTGCCAGGAACCAGGCGGGTTCTTTGGGCCTGTGTGGTGCCAGCAGTCCCTC
CATTTGCTGCTGTGCCGCGAGCCTACTCCCGCTGAGCTCAGCCATTCTCGGGCCGATCTCAGCGAATACG
GCGCCAGCCTCAACTGATTCGGGAGTGGTCCAGACGGCCACGGCGGCGCCGTCGTCCGCCACCCACACCT
TGCCTATGTCGAGGCCAACTCTTGTAAGAAACAGCTCCTGCAGTTCAGTCACTCTCTCAATATGCCGATC
TGGGTCAACGGTGTGTCTCGTGGCGGGGTAGTCGGCGAAGGCTGCAGCCAGAGTTCTCACGGCTCTAGGA
ACGTCGTCTCTTGTAGCCAACCTGACAGTAGGCTTGTATTCAGTCATTGGGCCAGGATTCTCCTCGACGT
CACCGCATGTTAGCAGACTTCCTCTGCCCTCTCCTCCGGAGGCGTAGTCGGGCACGTCGTAGGGGTAGGA
TCCCCCTCCACTGCCACCAGACCCCCCGCTTTTTGGGTACTGGCCCGCTAGCTATCATTAAGAGAAATGT
TCTGGCACCTGCACTTGCACTGGGGACAGCCTATTTTGCTAGTTTGTTTTGTTTCGTTTTGTTTTGATGG
AGAGCGTATGTTAGTACTATCGATTCACACAAAAAACCAACACACAGATGTAATGAAAATAAAGATATTT
TATTGCGGCCTGTCCAATACCTCCCGTACCTTAATATTACTTACTTATCCTTGAGAGACGTACTAGTAAC
C
